Addgene plasmid #225637: pEMS2371
Purpose: High Copy number plasmid containing Ple388 (PITX3 MiniPromoter) insert
Depositing lab: Elizabeth Simpson. Depositing organization: University of British Columbia. Publication: OnTarget: in silico design of MiniPromoters for targeted delivery of expression. Fornes O, Av-Shalom TV, Korecki AJ, Farkas RA, Arenillas DJ, Mathelier A, Simpson EM, Wasserman WW. Nucleic Acids Res. 2023 Jul 5;51(W1):W379-W386. doi: 10.1093/nar/gkad375. PubMed 37166953.
Backbone
  Vector backbone: pUC57
  Backbone manufacturer: GenScript
  Backbone size w/o insert (bp): 3518
  Vector type: Unspecified
Growth in bacteria
  Bacterial resistance: Ampicillin, 100 μg/mL
  Growth temperature: 37°C
  Growth strain: DH5alpha
  Copy number: High Copy
Gene/Insert
  Gene/Insert name: Ple388 (alt name: PITX3 MiniPromoter)
  Species: H. sapiens (human)
  Insert size (bp): 1344
  Entrez Gene: PITX3 (a.k.a. ASGD1, ASMD, ASOD, CTPP4, CTRCT11, PTX3)
  Cloning method: Restriction Enzyme; 5′ cloning site FseI (not destroyed); 3′ cloning site AscI (destroyed during cloning)
  Sequencing primers: 5′ M13-fwd; 3′ M13-rev
Terms and licenses: Academic/Nonprofit Terms; Industry Terms: Not Available to Industry
How to cite: pEMS2371 was a gift from Elizabeth Simpson (Addgene plasmid # 225637 ; http://n2t.net/addgene:225637 ; RRID:Addgene_225637)
