[The description below was written by a language model from this plasmid's Addgene catalogue record and pLannotate feature annotations shown in this document.]
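Description:
pEMS2371 is a high-copy bacterial cloning plasmid built on the pUC57 backbone that serves as a storage and source vector for Ple388, a human PITX3 MiniPromoter. It replicates in E. coli from the ColE1/pUC-type origin and is selected with ampicillin through the β-lactamase (AmpR) gene and its native promoter. The remaining annotated features are standard backbone remnants: the lac promoter with its operator and CAP binding site, a partial lacZα fragment interrupted by the cloning region, and short fragments of lacI, rop and the pBR322 bom region. None of these constitutes a functional eukaryotic expression element.

The payload is the 1,344 bp Ple388 element, a compact synthetic regulatory sequence assembled from human PITX3 genomic regulatory regions, associated with work on in silico design of MiniPromoters for targeted delivery of expression. It was inserted by restriction cloning between FseI (retained) and AscI (destroyed during cloning), and can be read with the M13 forward and reverse primers that flank the pUC57 cloning region. The automated feature table does not annotate the MiniPromoter itself; it presumably lies in the unannotated stretch of the 4,359 nt sequenced record beyond the lacZα fragment. That sequenced length is also shorter than the sum of the listed backbone and insert sizes, a discrepancy the record does not explain.

No reporter, coding sequence, polyadenylation signal or viral element is recorded downstream of the promoter, so the plasmid is not itself an expression construct. It is best regarded as a source of the PITX3 MiniPromoter for subcloning into expression or delivery vectors, although the record does not specify particular downstream vectors or applications.
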