Features (pLannotate 1.2.2; 10 found; start..end, strand, type, name):
     47..63      -  protein_bind   lac operator: The lac repressor binds to the lac operator to inhibit transcription in E. coli. This inhibition can be relieved by adding lactose or isopropyl-β-D-thiogalactopyranoside (IPTG). lac repressor encoded by lacI
     71..101     -  promoter       lac promoter: promoter for the E. coli lac operon
    116..137     -  protein_bind   CAP binding site: CAP binding activates transcription in the presence of cAMP. E. coli catabolite activator protein
    150..242     -  CDS            lacI (fragment): lac repressor; lacI; The lac repressor binds to the lac operator to inhibit transcription in E. coli. This inhibition can be relieved by adding lactose or isopropyl-β-D-thiogalactopyranoside (IPTG).
    425..1013    -  rep_origin     ori: high-copy-number ColE1/pMB1/pBR322/pUC origin of replication
   1184..2044    -  CDS            AmpR: β-lactamase; bla; confers resistance to ampicillin, carbenicillin, and related antibiotics
   2045..2149    -  promoter       AmpR promoter: bla
   2244..2279    +  CDS            rop (fragment): Rop protein, which maintains plasmids at low copy number; rop
   2381..2480    +  misc_feature   bom (fragment): basis of mobility region from pBR322
   2486..2643    -  CDS            lacZα (fragment): LacZα fragment of β-galactosidase; lacZ fragment
>Addgene plasmid #225637 | pEMS2371 | addgene full sequence | sequence record 445481 | Addgene NGS Result
CGCCAAGCTTGGCGTAATCATGGTCATAGCTGTTTCCTGTGTGAAATTGTTATCCGCTCACAATTCCACA
CAACATACGAGCCGGAAGCATAAAGTGTAAAGCCTGGGGTGCCTAATGAGTGAGCTAACTCACATTAATT
GCGTTGCGCTCACTGCCCGCTTTCCAGTCGGGAAACCTGTCGTGCCAGCTGCATTAATGAATCGGCCAAC
GCGCGGGGAGAGGCGGTTTGCGTATTGGGCGCTCTTCCGCTTCCTCGCTCACTGACTCGCTGCGCTCGGT
CGTTCGGCTGCGGCGAGCGGTATCAGCTCACTCAAAGGCGGTAATACGGTTATCCACAGAATCAGGGGAT
AACGCAGGAAAGAACATGTGAGCAAAAGGCCAGCAAAAGGCCAGGAACCGTAAAAAGGCCGCGTTGCTGG
CGTTTTTCCATAGGCTCCGCCCCCCTGACGAGCATCACAAAAATCGACGCTCAAGTCAGAGGTGGCGAAA
CCCGACAGGACTATAAAGATACCAGGCGTTTCCCCCTGGAAGCTCCCTCGTGCGCTCTCCTGTTCCGACC
CTGCCGCTTACCGGATACCTGTCCGCCTTTCTCCCTTCGGGAAGCGTGGCGCTTTCTCATAGCTCACGCT
GTAGGTATCTCAGTTCGGTGTAGGTCGTTCGCTCCAAGCTGGGCTGTGTGCACGAACCCCCCGTTCAGCC
CGACCGCTGCGCCTTATCCGGTAACTATCGTCTTGAGTCCAACCCGGTAAGACACGACTTATCGCCACTG
GCAGCAGCCACTGGTAACAGGATTAGCAGAGCGAGGTATGTAGGCGGTGCTACAGAGTTCTTGAAGTGGT
GGCCTAACTACGGCTACACTAGAAGAACAGTATTTGGTATCTGCGCTCTGCTGAAGCCAGTTACCTTCGG
AAAAAGAGTTGGTAGCTCTTGATCCGGCAAACAAACCACCGCTGGTAGCGGTGGTTTTTTTGTTTGCAAG
CAGCAGATTACGCGCAGAAAAAAAGGATCTCAAGAAGATCCTTTGATCTTTTCTACGGGGTCTGACGCTC
AGTGGAACGAAAACTCACGTTAAGGGATTTTGGTCATGAGATTATCAAAAAGGATCTTCACCTAGATCCT
TTTAAATTAAAAATGAAGTTTTAAATCAATCTAAAGTATATATGAGTAAACTTGGTCTGACAGTTACCAA
TGCTTAATCAGTGAGGCACCTATCTCAGCGATCTGTCTATTTCGTTCATCCATAGTTGCCTGACTCCCCG
TCGTGTAGATAACTACGATACGGGAGGGCTTACCATCTGGCCCCAGTGCTGCAATGATACCGCGAGACCC
ACGCTCACCGGCTCCAGATTTATCAGCAATAAACCAGCCAGCCGGAAGGGCCGAGCGCAGAAGTGGTCCT
GCAACTTTATCCGCCTCCATCCAGTCTATTAATTGTTGCCGGGAAGCTAGAGTAAGTAGTTCGCCAGTTA
ATAGTTTGCGCAACGTTGTTGCCATTGCTACAGGCATCGTGGTGTCACGCTCGTCGTTTGGTATGGCTTC
ATTCAGCTCCGGTTCCCAACGATCAAGGCGAGTTACATGATCCCCCATGTTGTGCAAAAAAGCGGTTAGC
TCCTTCGGTCCTCCGATCGTTGTCAGAAGTAAGTTGGCCGCAGTGTTATCACTCATGGTTATGGCAGCAC
TGCATAATTCTCTTACTGTCATGCCATCCGTAAGATGCTTTTCTGTGACTGGTGAGTACTCAACCAAGTC
ATTCTGAGAATAGTGTATGCGGCGACCGAGTTGCTCTTGCCCGGCGTCAATACGGGATAATACCGCGCCA
CATAGCAGAACTTTAAAAGTGCTCATCATTGGAAAACGTTCTTCGGGGCGAAAACTCTCAAGGATCTTAC
CGCTGTTGAGATCCAGTTCGATGTAACCCACTCGTGCACCCAACTGATCTTCAGCATCTTTTACTTTCAC
CAGCGTTTCTGGGTGAGCAAAAACAGGAAGGCAAAATGCCGCAAAAAAGGGAATAAGGGCGACACGGAAA
TGTTGAATACTCATACTCTTCCTTTTTCAATATTATTGAAGCATTTATCAGGGTTATTGTCTCATGAGCG
GATACATATTTGAATGTATTTAGAAAAATAAACAAATAGGGGTTCCGCGCACATTTCCCCGAAAAGTGCC
ACCTGACGTCTAAGAAACCATTATTATCATGACATTAACCTATAAAAATAGGCGTATCACGAGGCCCTTT
CGTCTCGCGCGTTTCGGTGATGACGGTGAAAACCTCTGACACATGCAGCTCCCGGAGACGGTCACAGCTT
GTCTGTAAGCGGATGCCGGGAGCAGACAAGCCCGTCAGGGCGCGTCAGCGGGTGTTGGCGGGTGTCGGGG
CTGGCTTAACTATGCGGCATCAGAGCAGATTGTACTGAGAGTGCACCATATGCGGTGTGAAATACCGCAC
AGATGCGTAAGGAGAAAATACCGCATCAGGCGCCATTCGCCATTCAGGCTGCGCAACTGTTGGGAAGGGC
GATCGGTGCGGGCCTCTTCGCTATTACGCCAGCTGGCGAAAGGGGGATGTGCTGCAAGGCGATTAAGTTG
GGTAACGCCAGGGTTTTCCCAGTCACGACGTTGTAAAACGACGGCCAGTGAATTCGGCCGGCCTAAGCGC
GCCCCCTTCCGGGGGTGCAGGACATAACAGCTTCATCCCCAGTGCGGGTGGGACCCCGGCTGGGCAGCCC
CGGTGGGAGCCAGCGAGTGGCTTAGGAGGTCCCCGAGCCGGAGAATATGCGCTGGCTTGGGCGCTCTGTG
ACCTGCCCCCACCCTGGCCCCCAGTCAGTCCCAACTCCCTAGCTTCCTGACCTCCAGCAGTTTGGGGGAG
CTTAATCTTCAGCCAGCCTGTCTCCAGCTCAGACAACAGCTTGGCGCCCCCAGCCTTTGCCTGACCAGCC
CGGGGTTAAAGTTGAGGCAGCAAATTTATCCCCAGAGATATATGTCTAGCACAAAGCTGAGATTCACAAG
ATTCTCCCTGAGTTTTCCTTACCTCTAAATGCTGGAATAACTGATGCTCACTGAATTCCGATATTTGTAT
GAATAAAAATGAAGGGATTTAGCAAATCTTGTTCCTGCACACAGTTGTCAAAAAAAATCTGACCTTTACA
ACAGGAAAAAGAGGGGGGATTTAAAGAATGTGAGTTCCACAAACGGGCAAGTAATTGCTCAATAAGCGTG
GAACAAGGAAAGGTCAGTTGTGATCTGTGCACATGTGGCAGCCCTTCACAACTCGACCTACAGTGGTAAC
AGTGGTAACAGAATGCTGATGTTACAGAAGAGACATCGGATTCTTTGGGGATAGAGAAAATACATAATAT
ATATTACTATAAATGCAAAACTGTACTAAAAGCTAACTCAAATGTCAAAGATTACAGTTTGAATAAATTT
AAATATAAAAGCTAGCCGGAGCGCGGTCTCTGCCACGTGGGGAGGGGCGCGGCCGAGTTGCTGAAGAGCG
CTTCTGATTGGCCAGAGGGCGGGGTTCTTGGCGTCTCGCCGGCCAGACCCCTCCCTCAAAGGCGGGGCCT
GGAGATCCACAGCTGGAAAGGGCGGAGCCCCAGCAGGGCAGCTGGAAAGGGGCGGGGCCTGACGCGCGCG
GCTCGCCGCGGCGGGCTGGGGGCGCCCTGGTCTGCCATAAAGTGAATGGGCGCCGGCTGGGGGTGGCAGT
ACGCGGTGAGGCTCACTCCCTCCGAGAGTCCAGGAGCGCCCGAGCGGAGAGGCGGCCCGGGAGCAGGGGG
GCGGCCCCCACTCCGGCCGGGTGCCCGGCCCCTGGCCCCTGCCTGCCCTCTAGATCGCCGCCGCAGCCGC
CGCTACTGGGAGTCTGCCTGTTGCAGGACGCACTGTGAGTGTTTGACCATTCTAAGGACAGGGGCTCATG
GGGCCGAGGAGCTATTGCTGGACCTTGGAATCCCTAAAACGAGACCTGGGGCAGCTGAACTCCGGTGCCT
TGGGAACAGGTCGAGAATGGGAGGGCGGACTGCAGACCTGGGGCCAGGACTTGGGAAAAGGGAAACTCAG
GGTAAGAACCAGGGGATAGGGAAGGGGGAGACTCAGAGGATCCGGAACGAAGCCGGAGACTTGAAACCAG
GATAGGGGCTTCGCGAGGCAGGGAGTAGGGAGTCTGGAAACCATTACCAGAAAGCGCCCTGGAATCCCAG
GGCACGGGGCAGGCGGCCAGGGAGCGAAAGGGGTTACAGAGGCCCTGGCCAGCGGGGGAGCTGGCGGGGC
GGCCCCCAGTGTGGGGGCAGTTGACGGCGCCCGATGCCCCTCGGCCTAGGCTCAGACTCCTGGGGCTGGG
AGCCGGGGTGCGCCTGGCG
